Addgene plasmid #235256: U6-miR.FF4
Purpose: Non-intronic (U6-driven) expression of miR-FF4 (FF4 hairpin)
Depositing lab: Kate Galloway. Depositing organization: Massachusetts Institute of Technology. Publication: Model-guided design of microRNA-based gene circuits supports precise dosage of transgenic cargoes into diverse primary cells. Love KS, Johnstone CP, Peterman EL, Gaglione S, Birnbaum ME, Galloway KE. Cell Syst. 2025 Apr 22:101269. doi: 10.1016/j.cels.2025.101269. PubMed 40300600.
Backbone
  Vector backbone: pShip.USF (upstream forward)
  Backbone manufacturer: Galloway lab
  Backbone size w/o insert (bp): 2046
  Vector type: Mammalian Expression, Synthetic Biology
Growth in bacteria
  Bacterial resistance: Kanamycin, 50 μg/mL
  Growth temperature: 30°C
  Growth strain: NEB Stable
  Copy number: High Copy
Gene/Insert
  Gene/Insert name: FF4 hairpin (alt names: miR-FF4; FF4)
  gRNA/shRNA sequence: gCTTGAAGTCTTTAATTAAATAGTGAAGCCACAGATGTATTTAATTAAAGACTTCAAGCGGT
  Species: Synthetic
  Insert size (bp): 62
  Promoter: U6
  Cloning method: Golden Gate
  Sequencing primers: 5′ gcgtttctacaaactcttcc; 3′ ATTL2 (CATCAGAGATTTTGAGACAC)
Terms and licenses: Academic/Nonprofit Terms; Industry Terms: Not Available to Industry
Depositor comments: Alt name: pKG2600 ; Please visit https://doi.org/10.1101/2024.06.25.600629 for bioRxiv preprint.
How to cite: U6-miR.FF4 was a gift from Kate Galloway (Addgene plasmid # 235256 ; http://n2t.net/addgene:235256 ; RRID:Addgene_235256)
