[The description below was written by a language model from this plasmid's Addgene catalogue record and pLannotate feature annotations shown in this document.]
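Description:
U6-miR.FF4 is a small (about 2.4 kb) mammalian expression and synthetic-biology plasmid built by Golden Gate assembly in pShip.USF ("upstream forward"), a compact 2 kb backbone made by the depositing lab. It is maintained in E. coli through a high-copy ColE1/pUC-type origin and selected with kanamycin via an aph(3')-Ia aminoglycoside phosphotransferase gene. Partial rrnB T1 and T2 bacterial terminators lie between the origin and the insert region, where they most likely insulate the cloning site from read-through transcription coming from the backbone.

The payload is a minimal RNA polymerase III unit. A human U6 snRNA promoter sits at the end of the annotated map, immediately upstream of a 62 bp synthetic hairpin called FF4 (miR-FF4). The hairpin itself was not picked up by the automated annotation, but the catalogue entry lists it as the insert, and its size fits the short unannotated stretch after the promoter. No Pol III terminator, reporter or mammalian selection marker is annotated, so the plasmid appears to supply only the small RNA. FF4 is a synthetic sequence rather than an endogenous microRNA, meant to act on engineered targets carrying matching sites.

The stated purpose is "non-intronic" expression: the hairpin is transcribed directly from U6 rather than being processed out of an intron in a Pol II transcript. The construct belongs to a body of work on microRNA-based gene circuits designed to control transgene dosage in primary cells. It plausibly serves there as a standalone source of miR-FF4 for comparison with intron-embedded designs, although the record does not spell out the exact experiments.
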