Features (pLannotate 1.2.2; 5 found; start..end, strand, type, name):
    122..931     +  CDS            KanR: aminoglycoside phosphotransferase; aph(3')-Ia; confers resistance to kanamycin in bacteria or G418 (Geneticin®) in eukaryotes
   1021..1609    +  rep_origin     ori: high-copy-number ColE1/pMB1/pBR322/pUC origin of replication
   1777..1820    -  terminator     rrnB T1 terminator: Escherichia coli rrnB; transcription terminator T1 from the E. coli rrnB gene
   1952..1979    +  terminator     rrnB T2 terminator: transcription terminator T2 from the E. coli rrnB gene
   2047..2287    +  promoter       U6 promoter: RNA polymerase III promoter for human U6 snRNA
>Addgene plasmid #235256 | U6-miR.FF4 | addgene full sequence | sequence record 474159 | Addgene NGS Result
CGCTCGAAGACTGCAGGTGCCCGTGTCTCAAAATCTCTGATGTTACATTGCACAAGATAAAAATATATCA
TCATGAACAATAAAACTGTCTGCTTACATAAACAGTAATACAAGGGGTGTTATGAGCCATATTCAACGGG
AAACGTCGAGGCCGCGATTAAATTCCAACATGGATGCTGATTTATATGGGTATAAATGGGCTCGCGATAA
TGTCGGGCAATCAGGTGCGACAATCTATCGCTTGTATGGGAAGCCCGATGCGCCAGAGTTGTTTCTGAAA
CATGGCAAAGGTAGCGTTGCCAATGATGTTACAGATGAGATGGTCAGACTAAACTGGCTGACGGAATTTA
TGCCTCTTCCGACCATCAAGCATTTTATCCGTACTCCTGGTGATGCATGGTTACTCACCACTGCGATCCC
CGGAAAAACAGCATTCCAGGTATTAGAAGAATATCCTGATTCAGGTGAAAATATTGTTGATGCGCTGGCA
GTGTTCCTGCGCCGGTTGCATTCGATTCCTGTTTGTAATTGTCCTTTTAACAGCGATCGCGTATTTCGTC
TAGCTCAGGCGCAATCACGAATGAATAACGGTTTGGTTGATGCGAGTGATTTTGATGACGAGCGTAATGG
CTGGCCTGTTGAACAAGTCTGGAAAGAAATGCATAAACTTTTGCCATTCTCACCGGATTCAGTCGTCACT
CATGGTGATTTCTCACTTGATAACCTTATTTTTGACGAGGGGAAATTAATAGGTTGTATTGATGTTGGAC
GAGTCGGAATCGCAGACCGATACCAGGATCTTGCCATCCTATGGAACTGCCTCGGTGAGTTTTCTCCTTC
ATTACAGAAACGGCTTTTTCAAAAATATGGTATTGATAATCCTGATATGAATAAATTGCAGTTTCATTTG
ATGCTCGATGAGTTTTTCTAATCAGAATTGGTTAATTGGTTGTAACATTATTCAGATTGGGCCCCGTTCC
ACTGAGCGTCAGACCCCGTAGAAAAGATCAAAGGATCTTCTTGAGATCCTTTTTTTCTGCGCGTAATCTG
CTGCTTGCAAACAAAAAAACCACCGCTACCAGCGGTGGTTTGTTTGCCGGATCAAGAGCTACCAACTCTT
TTTCCGAAGGTAACTGGCTTCAGCAGAGCGCAGATACCAAATACTGTTCTTCTAGTGTAGCCGTAGTTAG
GCCACCACTTCAAGAACTCTGTAGCACCGCCTACATACCTCGCTCTGCTAATCCTGTTACCAGTGGCTGC
TGCCAGTGGCGATAAGTCGTGTCTTACCGGGTTGGACTCAAGACGATAGTTACCGGATAAGGCGCAGCGG
TCGGGCTGAACGGGGGGTTCGTGCACACAGCCCAGCTTGGAGCGAACGACCTACACCGAACTGAGATACC
TACAGCGTGAGCTATGAGAAAGCGCCACGCTTCCCGAAGGGAGAAAGGCGGACAGGTATCCGGTAAGCGG
CAGGGTCGGAACAGGAGAGCGCACGAGGGAGCTTCCAGGGGGAAACGCCTGGTATCTTTATAGTCCTGTC
GGGTTTCGCCACCTCTGACTTGAGCGTCGATTTTTGTGATGCTCGTCAGGGGGGCGGAGCCTATGGAAAA
ACGCCAGCAACGCGGCCTTTTTACGGTTCCTGGCCTTTTGCTGGCCTTTTGCTCACATGTTCTTTCCTGC
GTTATCCCCTGATTCTGTGGATAACCGTATTACCGCTAGCATGGATCTCGGGGACGTCTAACTACTAAGC
GAGAGTAGGGAACTGCCAGGCATCAAATAAAACGAAAGGCTCAGTCGGAAGACTGGGCCTTTCGTTTTAT
CTGTTGTTTGTCGGTGAACGCTCTCCTGAGTAGGACAAATCCGCCGGGAGCGGATTTGAACGTTGTGAAG
CAACGGCCCGGAGGGTGGCGGGCAGGACGCCCGCCATAAACTGCCAGGCATCAAACTAAGCAGAAGGCCA
TCCTGACGGATGGCCTTTTTGCGTTTCTACAAACTCTTCCTGTTAGTTAGTTACTTAAGCTCGGGCCCAC
CTGCAGTCTACTTACTGAGGGCCTATTTCCCATGATTCCTTCATATTTGCATATACGATACAAGGCTGTT
AGAGAGATAATTGGAATTAATTTGACTGTAAACACAAAGATATTAGTACAAAATACGTGACGTAGAAAGT
AATAATTTCTTGGGTAGTTTGCAGTTTTAAAATTATGTTTTAAAATGGACTATCATATGCTTACCGTAAC
TTGAAAGTATTTCGATTTCTTGGCTTTATATATCTTGTGGAAAGGACGAAACACCGCTTGAAGTCTTTAA
TTAAATAGTGAAGCCACAGATGTATTTAATTAAAGACTTCAAGCGGTTTTTT
